Addgene plasmid #56531: Clover-Zyxin-6
Purpose: Localization: Focal Adhesions, Excitation: 505, Emission: 515
Depositing lab: Michael Davidson. Publication: Improving FRET dynamic range with bright green and red fluorescent proteins. Lam AJ, St-Pierre F, Gong Y, Marshall JD, Cranfill PJ, Baird MA, McKeown MR, Wiedenmann J, Davidson MW, Schnitzer MJ, Tsien RY, Lin MZ. Nat Methods. 2012 Sep 9. doi: 10.1038/nmeth.2171. PubMed 22961245.
Backbone
  Vector backbone: Clover
  Backbone size w/o insert (bp): 4750
  Vector type: Mammalian Expression
  Selectable markers: Neomycin (select with G418)
Growth in bacteria
  Bacterial resistance: Kanamycin, 50 μg/mL
  Growth temperature: 37°C
  Growth strain: DH5alpha
  Copy number: High Copy
Gene/Insert
  Gene/Insert name: Zyxin (alt name: NM_003461)
  Species: H. sapiens (human)
  Entrez Gene: ZYX (a.k.a. ESP-2, HED-2)
  Promoter: CMV
  Tag / fusion protein: Clover
  Cloning method: Unknown
  Sequencing primers: 5′ CMV-F; 3′ SV40pA-R
Terms and licenses: Academic/Nonprofit Terms; Industry Terms
Depositor comments: . Excitation = 505; Emission = 515
How to cite: Clover-Zyxin-6 was a gift from Michael Davidson (Addgene plasmid # 56531 ; http://n2t.net/addgene:56531 ; RRID:Addgene_56531)
