[The description below was written by a language model from this plasmid's Addgene catalogue record.]
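Description:
Clover-Zyxin-6 is a mammalian expression plasmid that encodes human zyxin (ZYX) fused to Clover, a bright green fluorescent protein. It is built on a Clover fluorescent-protein vector backbone of about 4.75 kb without the insert. It is maintained in E. coli as a high-copy plasmid under kanamycin selection. It also carries a neomycin resistance marker, so transfected mammalian cells can be selected with G418, for example to derive stable lines. The record does not list the origin of replication or other backbone elements, and no feature table is provided.

The CMV promoter drives the fusion, giving strong constitutive transcription in most mammalian cell types. The use of an SV40 polyA reverse sequencing primer suggests that an SV40 polyadenylation signal lies downstream of the coding region. The record names Clover as the tag but does not say explicitly whether it sits at the N- or C-terminus of zyxin. It also does not explain the "6" in the plasmid name, which may refer to a linker length. The cloning method is recorded as unknown.

Zyxin is a component of focal adhesions, and the stated purpose of the construct is focal adhesion localization. The fusion serves as a live-cell or fixed-cell marker for these structures in fluorescence microscopy. Clover is listed with an excitation peak of 505 nm and an emission peak of 515 nm. The plasmid belongs to a collection of localization fusions associated with work on bright green and red fluorescent proteins developed to improve FRET dynamic range. It can therefore also be used to show how Clover performs as a fusion tag.
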