>Addgene plasmid #56531 | Clover-Zyxin-6 | depositor partial sequence | sequence record 87424 | insert sequence
CCTAGTGACGTCAGATCCGCTAGCGCTACCGGACTCAGATCTCGAGCTCAAGCTTCGAATTCCATGGCGG
CCCCCCGCCCGTCTCCCGCGATCCCCGTTTCGGTCTCGGCTCCGGCTTTTTACGCCCCGCAGAAGAAGTT
CGGCCCTGTGGTGGCCCCAAAGCCCAAAGTGAATCCCTTCCGGCCCAGGGACAGCGAGCCTCCCCCGGCA
CCCGGGGCCCAGCGCGCACAGATGGGCCGGGTGGGCGATATTCCCCCGCCGCCCCCGGAAGACTTTCCCC
TGCCTCCACCTCCCCTTGCTGGGGATGGCGACGATGCAGAGGGTGCTCTGGGAGGTGCCTTCCCGCCGCC
CCCTCCCCCGATCGAGGAATCATTTCCCCCTGCGCCTCTGGAGGAGGAGATCTTCCCTTCCCCGCCGCCT
CCTCCGGAGGAGGAGGGAGGGCCTGAGGCCCCCATACCGCCCCCACCACAGCCCAGGGAGAAGGTGAGCA
GTATTGATTTGGAGATCGACTCTCTGTCCTCACTGCTGGATGACATGACCAAGAATGATCCTTTCAAAGC
CCGGGTGTCATCTGGATATGTGCCCCCACCAGTGGCCACTCCATTCAGTTCCAAGTCCAGTACCAAGCCT
GCAGCCGGGGGCACAGCACCCCTGCCTCCTTGGAAGTCCCCTTCCAGCTCCCAGCCTCTGCCCCAGGTTC
CGGCTCCGGCTCAGAGCCAGACACAGTTCCATGTTCAGCCCCAGCCCCAGCCCAAGCCTCAGGTCCAACT
CCATGTCCAGTCCCAGACCCAGCCTGTGTCTTTGGCTAACACCCAGCCCCGAGGGCCCCCAGCCTCATCT
CCGGCTCCAGCCCCTAAGTTTTCTCCAGTGACTCCTAAGTTTACTCCTGTGGCTTCCAAGTTCAGTCCTG
GAGCCCCAGGTGGATCTGGGTCACAACCAAATCAAAAATTGGGGCACCCCGAAGCTCTTTCTGCTGGCAC
AGGCTCCCCTCAACCTCCCAGCTTCACCTATGCCCAGCAGAGGGAGAAGCCCCGAGTGCAGGAGAAGCAG
CACCCCGTGCCCCCACCGGCTCAGAACCAAAACCAGGTGCGCTCCCCTGGGGCCCCAGGGCCCCTGACTC
TGAAGGAGGTGGAGGAGCTGGAGCAGCTGACCCAGCAGCTAATGCAGGACATGGAGCATCCTCAGAGGCA
GAATGTGGCTGTCAACGAACTCTGCGGCCGATGCCATCAACCCCTGGCCCGGGCGCAGCCAGCCGTCCGC
GCTCTAGGGCAGCTGTTCCACATCGCCTGCTTCACCTGCCACCAGTGTGCGCAGCAGCTCCAGGGCCAGC
AGTTCTACAGTCTGGAGGGGGCGCCGTACTGCGAGGGCTGTTACACTGACACCCTGGAGAAGTGTAACAC
CTGCGGGGAGCCCATCACTGACCGCATGCTGAGGGCCACGGGCAAGGCCTATCACCCGCACTGCTTCACC
TGTGTGGTCTGCGCCCGCCCCCTGGAGGGCACCTCCTTCATCGTGGACCAGGCCAACCGGCCCCACTGTG
TCCCCGACTACCACAAGCAGTACGCCCCGAGGTGCTCCGTCTGCTCTGAGCCCATCATGCCTGAGCCTGG
CCGAGATGAGACTGTGCGAGTGGTCGCCCTGGACAAGAACTTCCACATGAAGTGTTACAAGTGTGAGGAC
TGCGGGAAGCCCCTGTCGATTGAGGCAGATGACAATGGCTGCTTCCCCCTGGACGGTCACGTGCTCTGTC
GGAAGTGCCACACTGCTAGAGCCCAGACGGATCCACCGGTCGCCACCATGGTGAGCAAGGGCGAGGAGCT
GTTCACCGGGGTGGTGCCCATCCTGGTCGAGCTGGACGGCGACGTAAACGGCCACAAGTTCAGCGTCCGC
GGCGAGGGCGAGGGCGATGCCACCAACGGCAAGCTGACCCTGAAGTTCATCTGCACCACCGGCAAGCTGC
CCGTGCCCTGGCCCACCCTCGTGACCACCTTCGGCTACGGCGTGGCCTGCTTCAGCCGCTACCCCGACCA
CATGAAGCAGCACGACTTCTTCAAGTCCGCCATGCCCGAAGGCTACGTCCAGGAGCGCACCATCTCTTTC
AAGGACGACGGTACCTACAAGACCCGCGCCGAGGTGAAGTTCGAGGGCGACACCCTGGTGAACCGCATCG
AGCTGAAGGGCATCGACTTCAAGGAGGACGGCAACATCCTGGGGCACAAGCTGGAGTACAACTTCAACAG
CCACAACGTCTATATCACGGCCGACAAGCAGAAGAACGGCATCAAGGCTAACTTCAAGATCCGCCACAAC
GTTGAGGACGGCAGCGTGCAGCTCGCCGACCACTACCAGCAGAACACCCCCATCGGCGACGGCCCCGTGC
TGCTGCCCGACAACCACTACCTGAGCCATCAGTCCGCCCTGAGCAAAGACCCCAACGAGAAGCGCGATCA
CATGGTCCTGCTGGAGTTCGTGACCGCCGCCGGGATCACTCTCGGCATGGACGAGCTGTACAAGTAAGCG
GCCGCGACTCTAGATCATAATCAGCCA
