>Addgene plasmid #56531 | Clover-Zyxin-6 | addgene partial sequence | sequence record 119761 | EGFP-N 5'-CGTCGCCGTCCAGCTCGACCAG-3'
TGGTGGCGACCGGTGGATCCGTCTGGGCTCTAGCAGTGTGGCACTTCCGACAGAGCACGTGACCGTCCAG
GGGGAAGCAGCCATTGTCATCTGCCTCAATCGACAGGGGCTTCCCGCAGTCCTCACACTTGTAACACTTC
ATGTGGAAGTTCTTGTCCAGGGCGACCACTCGCACAGTCTCATCTCGGCCAGGCTCAGGCATGATGGGCT
CAGAGCAGACGGAGCACCTCGGGGCGTACTGCTTGTGGTAGTCGGGGACACAGTGGGGCCGGTTGGCCTG
GTCCACGATGAAGGAGGTGCCCTCCAGGGGGCGGGCGCAGACCACACAGGTGAAGCAGTGCGGGTGATAG
GCCTTGCCCGTGGCCCTCAGCATGCGGTCAGTGATGGGCTCCCCGCAGGTGTTACACTTCTCCAGGGTGT
CAGTGTAACAGCCCTCGCAGTACGGCGCCCCCTCCAGACTGTAGAACTGCTGGCCCTGGAGCTGCTGCGC
ACACTGGTGGCAGGTGAAGCAGGCGATGTGGAACAGCTGCCCTAGAGCGCGGACGGCTGGCTGCGCCCGG
GCCAGGGGTTGATGGCATCGGCCGCAGAGTTCGTTGACAGCCACATTCTGCCTCTGAGGATGCTCCATGT
CCTGCATTAGCTGCTGGGTCAGCTGCTCCAGCTCCTCCACCTCCTTCAGAGTCAGGGGCCCTGGGGCCCC
AGGGGAGCGCACCTGGTTTTGGTTCTGAGCCGGTGGGGGCACGGGGTGCTGCTTCTCCTGCACTCGGGGC
TTCTCCC
